Addgene plasmid #162270: 6WNX
Purpose: Bacterial Expression
Depositing lab: Cheryl Arrowsmith. Depositing organization: University of Toronto.
Backbone
  Vector backbone: pFBOH-MHL
  Backbone manufacturer: SGC (Addgene Plasmid #62304)
  Vector type: Baculovirus Expresssion
Growth in bacteria
  Bacterial resistance: Ampicillin, 100 μg/mL
  Growth temperature: 37°C
  Growth strain: DH5alpha
  Copy number: High Copy
Gene/Insert
  Gene/Insert name: FBXW11 (alt name: FBXW11:YTC039-C06:C237093)
  Species: H. sapiens (human)
  Insert size (bp): 1287
  Entrez Gene: FBXW11 (a.k.a. BTRC2, BTRCP2, FBW1B, FBXW1B, Fbw11, Hos, NEDJED)
  Promoter: Polyhedrin
  Tag / fusion protein: 6xHis-TEV (N terminal on insert)
  Cloning method: Ligation Independent Cloning
  Sequencing primers: 5′ pFBOH-fwd (5'-CCGGATTATTCATACCGTCCCACCA-3'); 3′ pFBOH-rev (5'-CTGATTATGATCCTCTAGTACTTCT-3')
Terms and licenses: Academic/Nonprofit Terms; Industry Terms: Not Available to Industry
Depositor comments: N-terminal tag AA:MHHHHHHSSGRENLYFQG. SGC Clone ID:FBXW11:YTC039-C06:C237093. SGC Clone ID:http://www.thesgc.org/structures/6WNX/
How to cite: 6WNX was a gift from Cheryl Arrowsmith (Addgene plasmid # 162270 ; http://n2t.net/addgene:162270 ; RRID:Addgene_162270)
