[The description below was written by a language model from this plasmid's Addgene catalogue record and pLannotate feature annotations shown in this document.]
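Description:
6WNX is a baculovirus transfer (donor) plasmid built on the pFBOH-MHL backbone, carrying a fragment of human FBXW11 (also known as BTRCP2 or FBW1B), an F-box/WD40-repeat protein. The catalogue purpose field reads "Bacterial Expression", but the vector type, the polyhedrin promoter and the Tn7 elements in the feature table all indicate that the protein is meant to be produced in insect cells by a recombinant baculovirus, with bacteria serving only for propagation. In E. coli the plasmid replicates from a high-copy ColE1/pUC-type origin and is selected with ampicillin through the bla gene. An f1 origin is also present.

The expression cassette lies between the Tn7R and Tn7L ends of a mini-Tn7 element. It comprises the Autographa californica polyhedrin promoter, an N-terminal 6xHis tag followed by a TEV protease cleavage site, the FBXW11 coding fragment (recorded insert size 1,287 bp, introduced by ligation-independent cloning) and an SV40 polyadenylation signal. The annotation tool labels the tag as a partial "capTEV" match, which simply reflects this His/TEV region. A gentamicin resistance gene driven by the integron Pc promoter also sits inside the Tn7 arms. This allows the whole unit to be transposed into a bacmid in a suitable helper strain and the recombinants to be selected, as in Bac-to-Bac style systems. The polyhedrin promoter then drives strong very-late expression in infected insect cells. The His tag permits affinity purification, and TEV cleavage removes it. The construct name and the depositor comments link it to a structural genomics clone and a deposited structure, so its likely use is producing recombinant FBXW11 protein for structural and biochemical work.
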