Features (pLannotate 1.2.2; 16 found; start..end, strand, type, name):
     57..75      +  CDS            capTEV™ (fragment): composite tag for in vivo biotinylation, TEV protease cleavage, and 6xHis tagging
     83..1396    +  CDS            FBXW11 (fragment): FBW1B_HUMAN - Also known as BTRCP2, FBW1B, FBXW1B, KIAA0696. Experimental evidence at protein level: Swiss-Prot protein existence level 1. (Microbial infection) Target of human immunodeficiency virus type 1 (HIV-1) protein VPU to polyubiquitinate and deplete BST2 from cells and antagonize its antiviral action. From Homo sapiens (Human).
   1428..1511    +  CDS            large T antigen (fragment): large T antigen from SV40 (simian virus 40)
   1534..1668    +  polyA_signal   SV40 poly(A) signal: SV40 polyadenylation signal
   1697..1862    -  mobile_element Tn7L: mini-Tn7 element (left end of the Tn7 transposon) Tn7
   2025..2041    +  CDS            lacZα (fragment): LacZα fragment of β-galactosidase; lacZ fragment
   2046..2500    +  rep_origin     f1 ori (sequence partly withheld): f1 bacteriophage origin of replication; arrow indicates direction of (+) strand synthesis
   2526..2630    +  promoter       AmpR promoter: bla
   2631..3491    +  CDS            AmpR: β-lactamase; bla; confers resistance to ampicillin, carbenicillin, and related antibiotics
   3662..4250    +  rep_origin     ori: high-copy-number ColE1/pMB1/pBR322/pUC origin of replication
   4436..4487    -  misc_feature   bom (fragment): basis of mobility region from pBR322
   4555..4779    -  mobile_element Tn7R: mini-Tn7 element (right end of the Tn7 transposon) Tn7
   4846..5379    -  CDS            GmR: gentamycin acetyltransferase; aacC1; confers resistance to gentamycin
   5549..5577    -  promoter       Pc promoter: intI1 (promoter lies within the coding sequence); class 1 integron promoter
   5555..5902    -  CDS            YPR2_ECOLX (fragment): Protein predicted: Swiss-Prot protein existence level 4. From Escherichia coli.
   5929..6020    +  promoter       polyhedrin promoter: polh from Autographa californica; promoter for the baculovirus polyhedrin gene
>Addgene plasmid #162270 | 6WNX | addgene full sequence | sequence record 319834 | Addgene NGS Result
ATTCCGGATTATTCATACCGTCCCACCATCGGGCGCGGATCTCGGTCCGAAAACCATGCATCATCATCAT
CATCACAGCAGCGGCAGAGAAAACTTGTATTTCCAGGGCATGTTGCAGCGGGACTTTATTACCGCTTTAC
CAGAGCAAGGCTTAGATCACATAGCAGAAAACATTCTTTCGTACCTGGATGCCAGGTCTCTGTGTGCAGC
AGAGCTGGTATGTAAAGAATGGCAGCGAGTGATCTCAGAAGGAATGCTTTGGAAGAAGCTGATTGAACGA
ATGGTACGCACTGATCCCCTATGGAAAGGACTTTCAGAAAGAAGAGGGTGGGATCAGTACCTGTTTAAAA
ACAGACCCACAGATGGCCCTCCAAATTCATTTTATAGGTCATTATACCCAAAGATTATCCAGGATATAGA
GACTATAGAATCTAACTGGCGGTGTGGACGACACAACTTGCAGAGGATTCAGTGCCGCTCTGAAAATAGT
AAAGGTGTCTACTGTTTACAGTACGATGATGAAAAAATTATCAGTGGCCTACGAGATAATTCTATTAAGA
TATGGGATAAAACCAGCCTGGAATGTTTGAAAGTGTTAACAGGACACACAGGCTCTGTCCTCTGTCTGCA
GTATGATGAGCGTGTCATTGTAACTGGCTCTTCAGATTCTACGGTGAGAGTGTGGGATGTGAACACGGGT
GAAGTTCTTAACACATTGATCCACCACAATGAGGCTGTATTGCACTTACGCTTCAGCAATGGACTGATGG
TGACCTGTTCCAAGGACCGCTCCATTGCTGTGTGGGACATGGCTTCTGCGACCGACATCACTTTACGCCG
TGTCCTGGTTGGCCACCGGGCTGCCGTCAATGTAGTAGACTTTGACGACAAGTACATCGTGTCTGCCTCT
GGTGACAGGACCATCAAAGTCTGGAGCACGAGCACCTGTGAATTTGTTCGTACTCTCAATGGGCACAAGC
GGGGCATTGCCTGTCTCCAGTACAGGGATCGCCTGGTTGTTAGTGGATCATCAGATAATACCATTAGGCT
CTGGGATATTGAATGTGGTGCCTGTTTAAGAGTCCTAGAGGGACATGAAGAATTGGTCCGATGCATCCGG
TTTGATAACAAGAGGATTGTCAGTGGGGCCTATGATGGGAAAATTAAAGTTTGGGACTTGCAAGCTGCTC
TTGACCCTCGAGCCCCAGCAAGCACATTGTGTTTGCGCACATTGGTGGAACATTCTGGACGTGTGTTTCG
GCTCCAGTTTGATGAGTTTCAGATCATCAGCAGCTCCCATGATGACACTATTTTGATTTGGGATTTCTTA
AATGTGCCTCCCAGTGCCCAGAATGAGACCCGTTCTCCCTCCAGAACATACACTTACATCTCTAGATGAT
GACGAAGCTTGTCGAGAAGTACTAGAGGATCATAATCAGCCATACCACATTTGTAGAGGTTTTACTTGCT
TTAAAAAACCTCCCACACCTCCCCCTGAACCTGAAACATAAAATGAATGCAATTGTTGTTGTTAACTTGT
TTATTGCAGCTTATAATGGTTACAAATAAAGCAATAGCATCACAAATTTCACAAATAAAGCATTTTTTTC
ACTGCATTCTAGTTGTGGTTTGTCCAAACTCATCAATGTATCTTATCATGTCTGGATCTGATCACTGATA
TCGCCTAGGAGATCCGAACCAGATAAGTGAAATCTAGTTCCAAACTATTTTGTCATTTTTAATTTTCGTA
TTAGCTTACGACGCTACACCCAGTTCCCATCTATTTTGTCACTCTTCCCTAAATAATCCTTAAAAACTCC
ATTTCCACCCCTCCCAGTTCCCAACTATTTTGTCCGCCCACAGCGGGGCATTTTTCTTCCTGTTATGTTT
TTAATCAAACATCCTGCCAACTCCATGTGACAAACCGTCATCTTCGGCTACTTTTTCTCTGTCACAGAAT
GAAAATTTTTCTGTCATCTCTTCGTTATTAATGTTTGTAATTGACTGAATATCAACGCTTATTTGCAGCC
TGAATGGCGAATGGG
[124 nt withheld, positions 2046-2169]
C
[91 nt withheld, positions 2171-2261]
A
[49 nt withheld, positions 2263-2311]
CCTTTGACGTTGGAGTCCACGTTCTT
[37 nt withheld, positions 2338-2374]
ACCCTATCTCGGTCTATTCTTTTGATTTATAAGGGATTTTGCCGATTTCGGCCTATTGGTTAAAAAATGA
GCTGATTTAACAAAAATTTAACGCGAATTTTAACAAAATATTAACGCTTACAATTTAGGTGGCACTTTTC
GGGGAAATGTGCGCGGAACCCCTATTTGTTTATTTTTCTAAATACATTCAAATATGTATCCGCTCATGAG
ACAATAACCCTGATAAATGCTTCAATAATATTGAAAAAGGAAGAGTATGAGTATTCAACATTTCCGTGTC
GCCCTTATTCCCTTTTTTGCGGCATTTTGCCTTCCTGTTTTTGCTCACCCAGAAACGCTGGTGAAAGTAA
AAGATGCTGAAGATCAGTTGGGTGCACGAGTGGGTTACATCGAACTGGATCTCAACAGCGGTAAGATCCT
TGAGAGTTTTCGCCCCGAAGAACGTTTTCCAATGATGAGCACTTTTAAAGTTCTGCTATGTGGCGCGGTA
TTATCCCGTATTGACGCCGGGCAAGAGCAACTCGGTCGCCGCATACACTATTCTCAGAATGACTTGGTTG
AGTACTCACCAGTCACAGAAAAGCATCTTACGGATGGCATGACAGTAAGAGAATTATGCAGTGCTGCCAT
AACCATGAGTGATAACACTGCGGCCAACTTACTTCTGACAACGATCGGAGGACCGAAGGAGCTAACCGCT
TTTTTGCACAACATGGGGGATCATGTAACTCGCCTTGATCGTTGGGAACCGGAGCTGAATGAAGCCATAC
CAAACGACGAGCGTGACACCACGATGCCTGTAGCAATGGCAACAACGTTGCGCAAACTATTAACTGGCGA
ACTACTTACTCTAGCTTCCCGGCAACAATTAATAGACTGGATGGAGGCGGATAAAGTTGCAGGACCACTT
CTGCGCTCGGCCCTTCCGGCTGGCTGGTTTATTGCTGATAAATCTGGAGCCGGTGAGCGTGGGTCTCGCG
GTATCATTGCAGCACTGGGGCCAGATGGTAAGCCCTCCCGTATCGTAGTTATCTACACGACGGGGAGTCA
GGCAACTATGGATGAACGAAATAGACAGATCGCTGAGATAGGTGCCTCACTGATTAAGCATTGGTAACTG
TCAGACCAAGTTTACTCATATATACTTTAGATTGATTTAAAACTTCATTTTTAATTTAAAAGGATCTAGG
TGAAGATCCTTTTTGATAATCTCATGACCAAAATCCCTTAACGTGAGTTTTCGTTCCACTGAGCGTCAGA
CCCCGTAGAAAAGATCAAAGGATCTTCTTGAGATCCTTTTTTTCTGCGCGTAATCTGCTGCTTGCAAACA
AAAAAACCACCGCTACCAGCGGTGGTTTGTTTGCCGGATCAAGAGCTACCAACTCTTTTTCCGAAGGTAA
CTGGCTTCAGCAGAGCGCAGATACCAAATACTGTTCTTCTAGTGTAGCCGTAGTTAGGCCACCACTTCAA
GAACTCTGTAGCACCGCCTACATACCTCGCTCTGCTAATCCTGTTACCAGTGGCTGCTGCCAGTGGCGAT
AAGTCGTGTCTTACCGGGTTGGACTCAAGACGATAGTTACCGGATAAGGCGCAGCGGTCGGGCTGAACGG
GGGGTTCGTGCACACAGCCCAGCTTGGAGCGAACGACCTACACCGAACTGAGATACCTACAGCGTGAGCT
ATGAGAAAGCGCCACGCTTCCCGAAGGGAGAAAGGCGGACAGGTATCCGGTAAGCGGCAGGGTCGGAACA
GGAGAGCGCACGAGGGAGCTTCCAGGGGGAAACGCCTGGTATCTTTATAGTCCTGTCGGGTTTCGCCACC
TCTGACTTGAGCGTCGATTTTTGTGATGCTCGTCAGGGGGGCGGAGCCTATGGAAAAACGCCAGCAACGC
GGCCTTTTTACGGTTCCTGGCCTTTTGCTGGCCTTTTGCTCACATGTTCTTTCCTGCGTTATCCCCTGAT
TCTGTGGATAACCGTATTACCGCCTTTGAGTGAGCTGATACCGCTCGCCGCAGCCGAACGACCGAGCGCA
GCGAGTCAGTGAGCGAGGAAGCGGAAGAGCGCCTGATGCGGTATTTTCTCCTTACGCATCTGTGCGGTAT
TTCACACCGCATAGACCAGCCGCGTAACCTGGCAAAATCGGTTACGGTTGAGTAATAAATGGATGCCCTG
CGTAAGCGGGTGTGGGCGGACAATAAAGTCTTAAACTGAACAAAATAGATCTAAACTATGACAATAAAGT
CTTAAACTAGACAGAATAGTTGTAAACTGAAATCAGTCCAGTTATGCTGTGAAAAAGCATACTGGACTTT
TGTTATGGCTAAAGCAAACTCTTCATTTTCTGAAGTGCAAATTGCCCGTCGTATTAAAGAGGGGCGTGGC
CAAGGGCATGGTAAAGACTATATTCGCGGCGTTGTGACAATTTACCGAACAACTCCGCGGCCGGGAAGCC
GATCTCGGCTTGAACGAATTGTTAGGTGGCGGTACTTGGGTCGATATCAAAGTGCATCACTTCTTCCCGT
ATGCCCAACTTTGTATAGAGAGCCACTGCGGGATCGTCACCGTAATCTGCTTGCACGTAGATCACATAAG
CACCAAGCGCGTTGGCCTCATGCTTGAGCAGATTGATGAGCGCGGTGGCAATGCCCTGCCTCCGGTGCTC
GCCGGAGACTGCGAGATCATAGATATAGATCTCACTACGCGGCTGCTCAAACTTGGGCAGAACGTAAGCC
GCGAGAGCGCCAACAACCGCTTCTTGGTCGAAGGCAGCAAGCGCGATGAATGTCTTACTACGGAGCAAGT
TCCCGAGGTAATCGGAGTCCGGCTGATGTTGGGAGTAGGTGGCTACGTCTCCGAACTCACGACCGAAAAG
ATCAAGAGCAGCCCGCATGGATTTGACTTGGTCAGGGCCGAGCCTACATGTGCGAATGATGCCCATACTT
GAGCCACCTAACTTTGTTTTAGGGCGACTGCCCTGCTGCGTAACATCGTTGCTGCTCCATAACATCAAAC
ATCGACCCACGGCGTAACGCGCTTGCTGCTTGGATGCCCGAGGCATAGACTGTACAAAAAAACAGTCATA
ACAAGCCATGAAAACCGCCACTGCGCCGTTACCACCGCTGCGTTCGGTCAAGGTTCTGGACCAGTTGCGT
GAGCGCATACGCTACTTGCATTACAGTTTACGAACCGAACAGGCTTATGTCAACTGGGTTCGTGCCTTCA
TCCGTTTCCACGGTGTGCGTCACCCGGCAACCTTGGGCAGCAGCGAAGTCGAGGCATTTCTGTCCTGGCT
GGCGAACGAGCGCAAGGTTTCGGTCTCCACGCATCGTCAGGCATTGGCGGCCTTGCTGTTCTTCTACGGC
AAGGTGCTGTGCACGGATCTGCCCTGGCTTCAGGAGATCGGAAGACCTCGGCCGTCGCGGCGCTTGCCGG
TGGTGCTGACCCCGGATGAAGTGGTTCGCATCCTCGGTTTTCTGGAAGGCGAGCATCGTTTGTTCGCCCA
GGACTCTAGCTATAGTTCTAGTGGTTGGCTACGTATACTCCGGAATATTAATAGATCATGGAGATAATTA
AAATGATAACCATCTCGCAAATAAATAAGTATTTTACTGTTTTCGTAACAGTTTTGTAATAAAAAAACCT
ATAAAT
