>Addgene plasmid #162270 | 6WNX | depositor partial sequence | sequence record 314553 | Insert sequence
ATGTTGCAGCGGGACTTTATTACCGCTTTACCAGAGCAAGGCTTAGATCACATAGCAGAAAACATTCTTT
CGTACCTGGATGCCAGGTCTCTGTGTGCAGCAGAGCTGGTATGTAAAGAATGGCAGCGAGTGATCTCAGA
AGGAATGCTTTGGAAGAAGCTGATTGAACGAATGGTACGCACTGATCCCCTATGGAAAGGACTTTCAGAA
AGAAGAGGGTGGGATCAGTACCTGTTTAAAAACAGACCCACAGATGGCCCTCCAAATTCATTTTATAGGT
CATTATACCCAAAGATTATCCAGGATATAGAGACTATAGAATCTAACTGGCGGTGTGGACGACACAACTT
GCAGAGGATTCAGTGCCGCTCTGAAAATAGTAAAGGTGTCTACTGTTTACAGTACGATGATGAAAAAATT
ATCAGTGGCCTACGAGATAATTCTATTAAGATATGGGATAAAACCAGCCTGGAATGTTTGAAAGTGTTAA
CAGGACACACAGGCTCTGTCCTCTGTCTGCAGTATGATGAGCGTGTCATTGTAACTGGCTCTTCAGATTC
TACGGTGAGAGTGTGGGATGTGAACACGGGTGAAGTTCTTAACACATTGATCCACCACAATGAGGCTGTA
TTGCACTTACGCTTCAGCAATGGACTGATGGTGACCTGTTCCAAGGACCGCTCCATTGCTGTGTGGGACA
TGGCTTCTGCGACCGACATCACTTTACGCCGTGTCCTGGTTGGCCACCGGGCTGCCGTCAATGTAGTAGA
CTTTGACGACAAGTACATCGTGTCTGCCTCTGGTGACAGGACCATCAAAGTCTGGAGCACGAGCACCTGT
GAATTTGTTCGTACTCTCAATGGGCACAAGCGGGGCATTGCCTGTCTCCAGTACAGGGATCGCCTGGTTG
TTAGTGGATCATCAGATAATACCATTAGGCTCTGGGATATTGAATGTGGTGCCTGTTTAAGAGTCCTAGA
GGGACATGAAGAATTGGTCCGATGCATCCGGTTTGATAACAAGAGGATTGTCAGTGGGGCCTATGATGGG
AAAATTAAAGTTTGGGACTTGCAAGCTGCTCTTGACCCTCGAGCCCCAGCAAGCACATTGTGTTTGCGCA
CATTGGTGGAACATTCTGGACGTGTGTTTCGGCTCCAGTTTGATGAGTTTCAGATCATCAGCAGCTCCCA
TGATGACACTATTTTGATTTGGGATTTCTTAAATGTGCCTCCCAGTGCCCAGAATGAGACCCGTTCTCCC
TCCAGAACATACACTTACATCTCTAGA
